>Addgene plasmid #11344 | L4440gtwy | addgene full sequence | sequence record 384093 | Addgene NGS Result
GTGCTACAGAGTTCTTGAAGTGGTGGCCTAACTACGGCTACACTAGAAGAACAGTATTTGGTATCTGCGC
TCTGCTGAAGCCAGTTACCTTCGGAAAAAGAGTTGGTAGCTCTTGATCCGGCAAACAAACCACCGCTGGT
AGCGGTGGTTTTTTTGTTTGCAAGCAGCAGATTACGCGCAGAAAAAAAGGATCTCAAGAAGATCCTTTGA
TCTTTTCTACGGGGTCTGACGCTCAGTGGAACGAAAACTCACGTTAAGGGATTTTGGTCATGAGATTATC
AAAAAGGATCTTCACCTAGATCCTTTTAAATTAAAAATGAAGTTTTAAATCAATCTAAAGTATATATGAG
TAAACTTGGTCTGACAGTTACCAATGCTTAATCAGTGAGGCACCTATCTCAGCGATCTGTCTATTTCGTT
CATCCATAGTTGCCTGACTCCCCGTCGTGTAGATAACTACGATACGGGAGGGCTTACCATCTGGCCCCAG
TGCTGCAATGATACCGCGAGACCCACGCTCACCGGCTCCAGATTTATCAGCAATAAACCAGCCAGCCGGA
AGGGCCGAGCGCAGAAGTGGTCCTGCAACTTTATCCGCCTCCATCCAGTCTATTAATTGTTGCCGGGAAG
CTAGAGTAAGTAGTTCGCCAGTTAATAGTTTGCGCAACGTTGTTGCCATTGCTACAGGCATCGTGGTGTC
ACGCTCGTCGTTTGGTATGGCTTCATTCAGCTCCGGTTCCCAACGATCAAGGCGAGTTACATGATCCCCC
ATGTTGTGCAAAAAAGCGGTTAGCTCCTTCGGTCCTCCGATCGTTGTCAGAAGTAAGTTGGCCGCAGTGT
TATCACTCATGGTTATGGCAGCACTGCATAATTCTCTTACTGTCATGCCATCCGTAAGATGCTTTTCTGT
GACTGGTGAGTACTCAACCAAGTCATTCTGAGAATAGTGTATGCGGCGACCGAGTTGCTCTTGCCCGGCG
TCAATACGGGATAATACCGCGCCACATAGCAGAACTTTAAAAGTGCTCATCATTGGAAAACGTTCTTCGG
GGCGAAAACTCTCAAGGATCTTACCGCTGTTGAGATCCAGTTCGATGTAACCCACTCGTGCACCCAACTG
ATCTTCAGCATCTTTTACTTTCACCAGCGTTTCTGGGTGAGCAAAAACAGGAAGGCAAAATGCCGCAAAA
AAGGGAATAAGGGCGACACGGAAATGTTGAATACTCATACTCTTCCTTTTTCAATATTATTGAAGCATTT
ATCAGGGTTATTGTCTCATGAGCGGATACATATTTGAATGTATTTAGAAAAATAAACAAATAGGGGTTCC
GCGCACATTTCCCCGAAAAGTGCCACCTAAATTGTAAGCGTTAATATTTTGTTAAAATTCGCGTTAAATT
TTTGTTAAATCAGCTCATTTTTTAACCAATAGGCCGAAATCGGCAAAATCCCTTATAAATCAAAAGAATA
GACCGAGATAGGGT
[37 nt withheld, positions 1485-1521]
AAAGAACGTGGACTCCAACGTCAAAGG
[49 nt withheld, positions 1549-1597]
T
[91 nt withheld, positions 1599-1689]
G
[124 nt withheld, positions 1691-1814]
CCCATTCGCCATTCAGGCTGCGCAACTGTTGGGAAGGGCGATCGGTGCGGGCCTCTTCGCTATTACGCCA
GCTGGCGAAAGGGGGATGTGCTGCAAGGCGATTAAGTTGGGTAACGCCAGGGTTTTCCCAGTCACGACGT
TGTAAAACGACGGCCAGTGAGCGCGCGTAATACGACTCACTATAGGGCGAATTGGGTACCGGGCCCCCCC
TCGAGGTCGACGGTATCGATAAGCTTGATATCACCACTTTGTACAAGAAAGCTGAACGAGAAACGTAAAA
TGATATAAATATCAATATATTAAATTAGATTTTGCATAAAAAACAGACTACATAATACTGTAAAACACAA
CATATCCAGTCACTATGGTCGACCTGCAGACTGGCTGTGTATAAGGGAGCCTGACATTTATATTCCCCAG
AACATCAGGTTAATGGCGTTTTTGATGTCATTTTCGCGGTGGCTGAGATCAGCCACTTCTTCCCCGATAA
CGGAGACCGGCACACTGGCCATATCGGTGGTCATCATGCGCCAGCTTTCATCCCCGATATGCACCACCGG
GTAAAGTTCACGGGAGACTTTATCTGACAGCAGACGTGCACTGGCCAGGGGGATCACCATCCGTCGCCCG
GGCGTGTCAATAATATCACTCTGTACATCCACAAACAGACGATAACGGCTCTCTCTTTTATAGGTGTAAA
CCTTAAACTGCATTTCACCAGCCCCTGTTCTCGTCAGCAAAAGAGCCGTTCATTTCAATAAACCGGGCGA
CCTCAGCCATCCCTTCCTGATTTTCCGCTTTCCAGCGTTCGGCACGCAGACGACGGGCTTCATTCTGCAT
GGTTGTGCTTACCAGACCGGAGATATTGACATCATATATGCCTTGAGCAACTGATAGCTGTCGCTGTCAA
CTGTCACTGTAATACGCTGCTTCATAGCATACCTCTTTTTGACATACTTCGGGTATACATATCAGTATAT
ATTCTTATACCGCAAAAATCAGCGCGCAAATACGCATACTGTTATCTGGCTTTTAGTAAGCCGGATCCAC
GCGTTTACGCCCCGCCCTGCCACTCATCGCAGTACTGTTGTAATTCATTAAGCATTCTGCCGACATGGAA
GCCATCACAAACGGCATGATGAACCTGAATCGCCAGCGGCATCAGCACCTTGTCGCCTTGCGTATAATAT
TTGCCCATGGTGAAAACGGGGGCGAAGAAGTTGTCCATATTGGCCACGTTTAAATCAAAACTGGTGAAAC
TCACCCAGGGATTGGCTGAGACGAAAAACATATTCTCAATAAACCCTTTAGGGAAATAGGCCAGGTTTTC
ACCGTAACACGCCACATCTTGCGAATATATGTGTAGAAACTGCCGGAAATCGTCGTGGTATTCACTCCAG
AGCGATGAAAACGTTTCAGTTTGCTCATGGAAAACGGTGTAACAAGGGTGAACACTATCCCATATCACCA
GCTCACCGTCTTTCATTGCCATACGGAATTCCGGATGAGCATTCATCAGGCGGGCAAGAATGTGAATAAA
GGCCGGATAAAACTTGTGCTTATTTTTCTTTACGGTCTTTAAAAAGGCCGTAATATCCAGCTGAACGGTC
TGGTTATAGGTACATTGAGCAACTGACTGAAATGCCTCAAAATGTTCTTTACGATGCCATTGGGATATAT
CAACGGTGGTATATCCAGTGATTTTTTTCTCCATTTTAGCTTCCTTAGCTCCTGAAAATCTCGACGGATC
CTAACTCAAAATCCACACATTATACGAGCCGGAAGCATAAAGTGTAAAGCCTGGGGTGCCTAATGCGGCC
GCCATAGTGACTGGATATGTTGTGTTTTACAGTATTATGTAGTCTGTTTTTTATGCAAAATCTAATTTAA
TATATTGATATTTATATCATTTTACGTTTCTCGTTCAGCTTTTTTGTACAAACTTGTGATATCAGATCTG
CCGGTCTCCCTATAGTGAGTCGTATTAATTTCGATAAGCCAGGTTGCTTCCTCGCTCACTGACTCGCTGC
GCTCGGTCGTTCGGCTGCGGCGAGCGGTATCAGCTCACTCAAAGGCGGTAATACGGTTATCCACAGAATC
AGGGGATAACGCAGGAAAGAACATGTGAGCAAAAGGCCAGCAAAAGGCCAGGAACCGTAAAAAGGCCGCG
TTGCTGGCGTTTTTCCATAGGCTCCGCCCCCCTGACGAGCATCACAAAAATCGACGCTCAAGTCAGAGGT
GGCGAAACCCGACAGGACTATAAAGATACCAGGCGTTTCCCCCTGGAAGCTCCCTCGTGCGCTCTCCTGT
TCCGACCCTGCCGCTTACCGGATACCTGTCCGCCTTTCTCCCTTCGGGAAGCGTGGCGCTTTCTCATAGC
TCACGCTGTAGGTATCTCAGTTCGGTGTAGGTCGTTCGCTCCAAGCTGGGCTGTGTGCACGAACCCCCCG
TTCAGCCCGACCGCTGCGCCTTATCCGGTAACTATCGTCTTGAGTCCAACCCGGTAAGACACGACTTATC
GCCACTGGCAGCAGCCACTGGTAACAGGATTAGCAGAGCGAGGTATGTAGGCG
Features (pLannotate 1.2.2; 15 found; start..end, strand, type, name):
    368..1228    -  CDS            AmpR: β-lactamase; bla; confers resistance to ampicillin, carbenicillin, and related antibiotics
   1229..1333    -  promoter       AmpR promoter: bla
   1386..1814    -  rep_origin     f1 ori (sequence partly withheld): f1 bacteriophage origin of replication; arrow indicates direction of (+) strand synthesis
   1819..1974    -  CDS            lacZα (fragment): LacZα fragment of β-galactosidase; lacZ fragment
   1982..2000    +  promoter       T7 promoter: promoter for bacteriophage T7 RNA polymerase
   2009..2056    -  misc_feature   MCS (fragment): pBluescript multiple cloning site
   2057..2181    +  protein_bind   attR2: mutant version of attR; recombination site for the Gateway® LR reaction LR Clonase™
   2225..2527    -  CDS            ccdB: CCDB_ECOLI - Also known as G, letB, letD. Experimental evidence at protein level: Swiss-Prot protein existence level 1. Toxic component of a type II toxin-antitoxin (TA) system, functioning in plasmid maintainence. Responsible for the post- segregational killing (PSK) of plasmid-free cells, also referred to as a plasmid addiction system. Half-life of over 2 hours. Cell killing by CcdB is accompanied by filamentation, defects in chromosome and plasmid segregation, defects in cell division, formation of anucleate cells, decreased DNA synthesis and plasmid loss. Interferes with the activity of DN
   2532..2690    -  CDS            ccdA (fragment): CCDA_ECO57 - Also known as H, letA. Experimental evidence at protein level: Swiss-Prot protein existence level 1. Antitoxin component of a type II toxin-antitoxin (TA) system which inhibits the post-segregational killing (PSK) of plasmid-free cells, also referred to as a plasmid addiction system. Binds to and blocks the activity of CcdB; will also remove bound CcdB protein from the CcdB-GyrA complex by forming a CcdA-CcdB complex, a process termed rejuvenation. Functions as a transcriptional corepressor for the ccdAB operon, repression also requires CcdB (By similarity). From Escherichia coli
   2869..3528    -  CDS            CmR: chloramphenicol acetyltransferase; cat; confers resistance to chloramphenicol
   3529..3558    -  promoter       cat promoter (fragment): promoter of the E. coli cat gene encoding chloramphenicol acetyltransferase
   3582..3612    -  promoter       lac UV5 promoter: E. coli lac promoter with an "up" mutation
   3637..3761    -  protein_bind   attR1: mutant version of attR; recombination site for the Gateway® LR reaction LR Clonase™
   3783..3801    -  promoter       T7 promoter: promoter for bacteriophage T7 RNA polymerase
   3996..197     -  rep_origin     ori (across the origin): high-copy-number ColE1/pMB1/pBR322/pUC origin of replication
