[The description below was written by a language model from this plasmid's Addgene catalogue record and pLannotate feature annotations shown in this document.]
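Description:
L4440gtwy is a Gateway-adapted version of L4440, the double-T7 RNAi feeding vector used for gene knockdown in Caenorhabditis elegans. The sequenced plasmid is 4,387 nt and was made by placing a Gateway recombination cassette into the EcoRV site of the 2,790 bp L4440 backbone. It replicates in E. coli from a high-copy ColE1/pUC-type origin, carries an f1 phage origin and a remnant of lacZα and the pBluescript polylinker, and is selected with ampicillin (bla) together with chloramphenicol, the latter resistance being encoded inside the cassette.

The functional core is a pair of T7 promoters that face each other across the cloning region. Between them lie attR1 and attR2 sites flanking the chloramphenicol acetyltransferase gene with its promoter elements, a ccdA fragment and the ccdB toxin gene. Because CcdB poisons DNA gyrase in ordinary strains, the empty vector must be kept in a ccdB-tolerant host. Recombination of a target sequence into the att sites displaces ccdB and CmR, so correct recombinants are counter-selected for in standard E. coli. The attR sites are those used in the LR reaction with an attL-flanked entry clone, and the depositor advises adding Gateway attachment sites to the amplification primers for the target.

Once a target fragment is installed, convergent transcription by T7 RNA polymerase produces both strands, which anneal into double-stranded RNA. Bacteria expressing this dsRNA are fed to worms to trigger RNAi. The record notes that the plasmid is distributed as a teaching resource for a genomics laboratory course and is not guaranteed suitable for research.
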