Addgene plasmid #11344: L4440gtwy
Depositing lab: Guy Caldwell. Depositing organization: University of Alabama at Tuscaloosa.
Backbone
  Vector backbone: L4440
  Backbone manufacturer: L4440 is available at Addgene
  Backbone size w/o insert (bp): 2790
  Vector type: Worm Expression, RNAi
Growth in bacteria
  Bacterial resistance: Chloramphenicol and Ampicillin, 25 & 100 μg/mL
  Growth temperature: 37°C
  Growth strain: ccdB Survival
  Growth instructions: This vector is propagated in E. coli strain DB3.1, due to the requirement to circumvent the lethality of the inherent ccdB gene until an insert is recombined into the Gateway cassette.
  Copy number: High Copy
Gene/Insert
  Gene/Insert name: gateway cassette
  Cloning method: Gateway Cloning; 5′ cloning site EcoRV (unknown if destroyed); 3′ cloning site EcoRV (unknown if destroyed)
  Sequencing primers: 5′ L4440 primer (AGCGAGTCAGTGAGCGAG)
Resource information
  A portion of this plasmid was derived from a plasmid made by: Dr. Andrew Fire created the vector backbone L4440
Terms and licenses: Academic/Nonprofit Terms; Industry Terms: Not Available to Industry
Depositor comments: Gateway-modified RNAi feeding vector L4440. Use this vector for Gateway cloning of an RNAi target sequence. A Gateway recombinational cassette was placed into the EcoRV site of vector L4440 to generate this modified plasmid. To facilitate subcloning of a given DNA insert into this plasmid, Gateway recombinational attachment sites should be incorporated into primers used for amplificiation, as outlined in the Invitrogen Gateway manual. (Gateway is a registered trademark of Invitrogen Corporation.) This plasmid is intended for use exclusively as a teaching resource as part of the Integrated Genomics Discovery-Based Laboratory Course. Addgene does not make any guarantee that the plasmid is suitable for research purposes.
How to cite: L4440gtwy was a gift from Guy Caldwell (Addgene plasmid # 11344 ; http://n2t.net/addgene:11344 ; RRID:Addgene_11344)
