>Addgene plasmid #11344 | L4440gtwy | addgene partial sequence | sequence record 18170 | L4440 5'-AGCGAGTCAGTGAGCGAG-3'
GGCAGATCTGATATCACAAGTTTGTACAAAAAAGCTGAACGAGAAACGTAAAATGATATAAATATCAATA
TATTAAATTAGATTTTGCATAAAAAACAGACTACATAATACTGTAAAACACAACATATCCAGTCACTATG
GCGGCCGCATTAGGCACCCCAGGCTTTACACTTTATGCTTCCGGCTCGTATAATGTGTGGATTTTGAGTT
AGGATCCGTCGAGATTTTCAGGAGCTAAGGAAGCTAAAATGGAGAAAAAAATCACTGGATATACCACCGT
TGATATATCCCAATGGCATCGTAAAGAACATTTTGAGGCATTTCAGTCAGTTGCTCAATGTACCTATAAC
CAGACCGTTCAGCTGGATATTACGGCCTTTTTAAAGACCGTAAAGAAAAATAAGCACAAGTTTTATCCGG
CCTTTATTCACATTCTTGCCCGCCTGATGAATGCTCATCCGGAATTCCGTATGGCAATGAAAGACGGTGA
GCTGGTGATATGGGATAGTGTTCACCCTTGTTACACCGTTTTCCATGAGCAAACTGAAACGTTTTCATCG
CTCTGGAGTGAATACCACGACGATTTCCGGCAGTTTCTACACATATATTCGCAAGATGTGGCGTGTTACG
GTGAAAACCTGGCCTATTTCCCTAAAGGGTTTATTGAGAATATGTTTTTCGTCTCAGCCAATCCCTGGGT
GAGTTTCACCAGTTTTGATTTAAACGTGGCCAATATGGACAACTTCTTCGCCCCCGTTTTCACCATGGGC
AAATATTATACGCAAGGCGACAAGGTGCTGATGCCGCTGGCGATTCAGGTTCATCATGCCGTTTGTGATG
GCTTCCATGTCGGCAGAATGCTTAATGAATACAACAGTACTGCGATGAGTGGCAGGGCGGGGCGTAAACG
CGTGGATCCGGCTTACTAAAGCCA
